Addgene plasmid #23890: pDONR223-LCK
Depositing lab: William Hahn & David Root. Depositing organization: Dana-Farber Cancer Institute. Publication: COT drives resistance to RAF inhibition through MAP kinase pathway reactivation. Johannessen CM, Boehm JS, Kim SY, Thomas SR, Wardwell L, Johnson LA, Emery CM, Stransky N, Cogdill AP, Barretina J, Caponigro G, Hieronymus H, Murray RR, Salehi-Ashtiani K, Hill DE, Vidal M, Zhao JJ, Yang X, Alkan O, Kim S, Harris JL, Wilson CJ, Myer VE, Finan PM, Root DE, Roberts TM, Golub T, Flaherty KT, Dummer R, Weber BL, Sellers WR, Schlegel R, Wargo JA, Hahn WC, Garraway LA. Nature. 2010 Dec 16;468(7326):968-72. doi: 10.1038/nature09627 PubMed 21107320.
Backbone
  Vector backbone: pDONR223
  Backbone manufacturer: Invitrogen
  Backbone size w/o insert (bp): 5005
  Vector type: Gateway Donor vector
Growth in bacteria
  Bacterial resistance: Spectinomycin, 50 μg/mL
  Growth temperature: 37°C
  Growth strain: DH5alpha
  Copy number: High Copy
Gene/Insert
  Gene/Insert name: LCK (alt name: lymphocyte-specific protein tyrosine kinase)
  Species: H. sapiens (human)
  Insert size (bp): 1530
  Mutation: V93I
  Entrez Gene: LCK (a.k.a. IMD22, LSK, YT16, p56lck, pp58lck)
  Cloning method: Gateway Cloning
  Sequencing primers: 5′ M13pUC-fwd; 3′ M13rev
Terms and licenses: Academic/Nonprofit Terms; Industry Terms: Not Available to Industry
Depositor comments: The ORF has no Stop codon. This design enables easy recombination into a destination vector to add an epitope tag of choice and Stop codon to the ORF. Do NOT use this plasmid directly for transfections. A set of 4 custom lentiviral vectors is available ( pLX301 (http://www.addgene.org/25895/) , pLX302 (http://www.addgene.org/25896/) , pLX303 (http://www.addgene.org/25897/) , pLX304 (http://www.addgene.org/25890/) ) to be used to express these ORFs in mammalian cells. These plasmids are not included in the kit and must be ordered separately.
How to cite: pDONR223-LCK was a gift from William Hahn & David Root (Addgene plasmid # 23890 ; http://n2t.net/addgene:23890 ; RRID:Addgene_23890)
