[The description below was written by a language model from this plasmid's Addgene catalogue record and pLannotate feature annotations shown in this document.]
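Description:
pDONR223-LCK is a Gateway entry clone built on the Invitrogen pDONR223 donor backbone, carrying the human LCK open reading frame (lymphocyte-specific protein tyrosine kinase, a non-receptor kinase central to T-cell receptor signalling and T-cell maturation). It is a bacterial propagation and shuttling plasmid, not an expression vector. It replicates in E. coli from a high-copy ColE1/pUC-type origin and is selected with spectinomycin through the aadA (SmR) aminoglycoside adenylyltransferase gene, which appears to be driven by a fragment of the class 1 integron Pc promoter annotated just upstream. Short remnants of a gentamicin resistance gene, lacZα and lacI are also annotated but are only fragments. The rrnB T1 and T2 terminators flank the cloning region to insulate it from read-through transcription.

The LCK coding sequence (about 1.5 kb, recorded as carrying a V93I substitution) sits between two attL recombination sites in opposite orientations. The automated annotation labels both as attL3, so their exact identity is best taken as generic attL sites for the LR Clonase reaction. No mammalian promoter is present; the only nearby promoter is a T7 promoter on the opposite strand just past the downstream attL site, pointing back toward the insert. The ORF deliberately lacks a stop codon, so after LR recombination it can read through into a C-terminal epitope tag and stop codon supplied by the destination vector. The depositors warn against transfecting it directly and point to companion lentiviral destination vectors (the pLX301–304 series) for mammalian expression. It belongs to a kinase ORF collection, used in the associated study of resistance to RAF inhibition. The sequenced record is 4,317 nt, smaller than the listed empty backbone because the insert replaces the donor vector's original cassette.
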