Features (pLannotate 1.2.2; 12 found; start..end, strand, type, name):
    102..145     +  terminator     rrnB T1 terminator: Escherichia coli rrnB; transcription terminator T1 from the E. coli rrnB gene
    192..228     -  CDS            lacZα (fragment): LacZα fragment of β-galactosidase; lacZ fragment
    245..340     +  protein_bind   attL3: mutant version of attL; recombination site for the Gateway® LR reaction LR Clonase™
    346..1872    +  CDS            LCK: LCK_HUMAN - Experimental evidence at protein level: Swiss-Prot protein existence level 1. Non-receptor tyrosine-protein kinase that plays an essential role in the selection and maturation of developing T-cells in the thymus and in the function of mature T-cells. Plays a key role in T- cell antigen receptor (TCR)-linked signal transduction pathways. Constitutively associated with the cytoplasmic portions of the CD4 and CD8 surface receptors. Association of the TCR with a peptide antigen- bound MHC complex facilitates the interaction of CD4 and CD8 with MHC class II and class I molecules, respec
   1874..1969    -  protein_bind   attL3: mutant version of attL; recombination site for the Gateway® LR reaction LR Clonase™
   1988..2006    -  promoter       T7 promoter: promoter for bacteriophage T7 RNA polymerase
   2196..2219    +  promoter       Pc promoter (fragment): intI1 (promoter lies within the coding sequence); class 1 integron promoter
   2395..2451    +  CDS            GmR (fragment): gentamycin acetyltransferase; aacC1; confers resistance to gentamycin
   2458..3249    +  CDS            SmR: aminoglycoside adenylyltransferase (Murphy, 1985); aadA; confers resistance to spectinomycin and streptomycin
   3342..3930    +  rep_origin     ori: high-copy-number ColE1/pMB1/pBR322/pUC origin of replication
   4113..4205    +  CDS            lacI (fragment): lac repressor; lacI; The lac repressor binds to the lac operator to inhibit transcription in E. coli. This inhibition can be relieved by adding lactose or isopropyl-β-D-thiogalactopyranoside (IPTG).
   4260..4287    -  terminator     rrnB T2 terminator: transcription terminator T2 from the E. coli rrnB gene
>Addgene plasmid #23890 | pDONR223-LCK | addgene full sequence | sequence record 329032 | Addgene NGS Result
GGCGTCCTGCCCGCCACCCTCCGGGCCGTTGCTTCACAACGTTCAAATCCGCTCCCGGCGGATTTGTCCT
ACTCAGGAGAGCGTTCACCGACAAACAACAGATAAAACGAAAGGCCCAGTCTTCCGACTGAGCCTTTCGT
TTTATTTGATGCCTGGCAGTTCCCTACTCTCGCGTTAACGCTAGCATGGATGTTTTCCCAGTCACGACGT
TGTAAAACGACGGCCAGTCTTAAGCTCGGGCCCCAAATAATGATTTTATTTTGACTGATAGTGACCTGTT
CGTTGCAACAAATTGATGAGCAATGCTTTTTTATAATGCCAACTTTGTACAAAAAAGTTGGCACCATGGG
CTGTGGCTGCAGCTCACACCCGGAAGATGACTGGATGGAAAACATCGATGTGTGTGAGAACTGCCATTAT
CCCATAGTCCCACTGGATGGCAAGGGCACGCTGCTCATCCGAAATGGCTCTGAGGTGCGGGACCCACTGA
TTACCTACGAAGGCTCCAATCCGCCGGCTTCCCCACTGCAAGACAACCTGGTTATCGCTCTGCACAGCTA
TGAGCCCTCTCACGACGGAGATCTGGGCTTTGAGAAGGGGGAACAGCTCCGCATCCTGGAGCAGAGCGGC
GAGTGGTGGAAGGCGCAGTCCCTGACCACGGGCCAGGAAGGCTTCATCCCCTTCAATTTTGTGGCCAAAG
CGAACAGCCTGGAGCCCGAACCCTGGTTCTTCAAGAACCTGAGCCGCAAGGACGCGGAGCGGCAGCTCCT
GGCGCCCGGGAACACTCACGGCTCCTTCCTCATCCGGGAGAGCGAGAGCACCGCGGGATCGTTTTCACTG
TCGGTCCGGGACTTCGACCAGAACCAGGGAGAGGTGGTGAAACATTACAAGATCCGTAATCTGGACAACG
GTGGCTTCTACATCTCCCCTCGAATCACTTTTCCCGGCCTGCATGAACTGGTCCGCCATTACACCAATGC
TTCAGATGGGCTGTGCACACGGTTGAGCCGCCCCTGCCAGACCCAGAAGCCCCAGAAGCCGTGGTGGGAG
GACGAGTGGGAGGTTCCCAGGGAGACGCTGAAGCTGGTGGAGCGGCTGGGGGCTGGACAGTTCGGGGAGG
TGTGGATGGGGTACTACAACGGGCACACGAAGGTGGCGGTGAAGAGCCTGAAGCAGGGCAGCATGTCCCC
GGACGCCTTCCTGGCCGAGGCCAACCTCATGAAGCAGCTGCAACACCAGCGGCTGGTTCGGCTCTACGCT
GTGGTCACCCAGGAGCCCATCTACATCATCACTGAATACATGGAGAATGGGAGTCTAGTGGATTTTCTCA
AGACCCCTTCAGGCATCAAGTTGACCATCAACAAACTCCTGGACATGGCAGCCCAAATTGCAGAAGGCAT
GGCATTCATTGAAGAGCGGAATTATATTCATCGTGACCTTCGGGCTGCCAACATTCTGGTGTCTGACACC
CTGAGCTGCAAGATTGCAGACTTTGGCCTAGCACGCCTCATTGAGGACAACGAGTACACAGCCAGGGAGG
GGGCCAAGTTTCCCATTAAGTGGACAGCGCCAGAAGCCATTAACTACGGGACATTCACCATCAAGTCAGA
TGTGTGGTCTTTTGGGATCCTGCTGACGGAAATTGTCACCCACGGCCGCATCCCTTACCCAGGGATGACC
AACCCGGAGGTGATTCAGAACCTGGAGCGAGGCTACCGCATGGTGCGCCCTGACAACTGTCCAGAGGAGC
TGTACCAACTCATGAGGCTGTGCTGGAAGGAGCGCCCAGAGGACCGGCCCACCTTTGACTACCTGCGCAG
TGTGCTGGAGGACTTCTTCACGGCCACAGAGGGCCAGTACCAGCCTCAGCCTCCAACTTTCTTGTACAAA
GTTGGCATTATAAGAAAGCATTGCTTATCAATTTGTTGCAACGAACAGGTCACTATCAGTCAAAATAAAA
TCATTATTTGCCATCCAGCTGATATCCCCTATAGTGAGTCGTATTACATGGTCATAGCTGTTTCCTGGCA
GCTCTGGCCCGTGTCTCAAAATCTCTGATGTTACATTGCACAAGATAAAAATATATCATCATGCCTCCTC
TAGACCAGCCAGGACAGAAATGCCTCGACTTCGCTGCTACCCAAGGTTGCCGGGTGACGCACACCGTGGA
AACGGATGAAGGCACGAACCCAGTGGACATAAGCCTGTTCGGTTCGTAAGCTGTAATGCAAGTAGCGTAT
GCGCTCACGCAACTGGTCCAGAACCTTGACCGAACGCAGCGGTGGTAACGGCGCAGTGGCGGTTTTCATG
GCTTGTTATGACTGTTTTTTTGGGGTACAGTCTATGCCTCGGGCATCCAAGCAGCAAGCGCGTTACGCCG
TGGGTCGATGTTTGATGTTATGGAGCAGCAACGATGTTACGCAGCAGGGCAGTCGCCCTAAAACAAAGTT
AAACATTATGAGGGAAGCGGTGATCGCCGAAGTATCGACTCAACTATCAGAGGTAGTTGGCGTCATCGAG
CGCCATCTCGAACCGACGTTGCTGGCCGTACATTTGTACGGCTCCGCAGTGGATGGCGGCCTGAAGCCAC
ACAGTGATATTGATTTGCTGGTTACGGTGACCGTAAGGCTTGATGAAACAACGCGGCGAGCTTTGATCAA
CGACCTTTTGGAAACTTCGGCTTCCCCTGGAGAGAGCGAGATTCTCCGCGCTGTAGAAGTCACCATTGTT
GTGCACGACGACATCATTCCGTGGCGTTATCCAGCTAAGCGCGAACTGCAATTTGGAGAATGGCAGCGCA
ATGACATTCTTGCAGGTATCTTCGAGCCAGCCACGATCGACATTGATCTGGCTATCTTGCTGACAAAAGC
AAGAGAACATAGCGTTGCCTTGGTAGGTCCAGCGGCGGAGGAACTCTTTGATCCGGTTCCTGAACAGGAT
CTATTTGAGGCGCTAAATGAAACCTTAACGCTATGGAACTCGCCGCCCGACTGGGCTGGCGATGAGCGAA
ATGTAGTGCTTACGTTGTCCCGCATTTGGTACAGCGCAGTAACCGGCAAAATCGCGCCGAAGGATGTCGC
TGCCGACTGGGCAATGGAGCGCCTGCCGGCCCAGTATCAGCCCGTCATACTTGAAGCTAGACAGGCTTAT
CTTGGACAAGAAGAAGATCGCTTGGCCTCGCGCGCAGATCAGTTGGAAGAATTTGTCCACTACGTGAAAG
GCGAGATCACCAAGGTAGTCGGCAAATAACCCTCGAGCCACCCATGACCAAAATCCCTTAACGTGAGTTA
CGCGTCGTTCCACTGAGCGTCAGACCCCGTAGAAAAGATCAAAGGATCTTCTTGAGATCCTTTTTTTCTG
CGCGTAATCTGCTGCTTGCAAACAAAAAAACCACCGCTACCAGCGGTGGTTTGTTTGCCGGATCAAGAGC
TACCAACTCTTTTTCCGAAGGTAACTGGCTTCAGCAGAGCGCAGATACCAAATACTGTTCTTCTAGTGTA
GCCGTAGTTAGGCCACCACTTCAAGAACTCTGTAGCACCGCCTACATACCTCGCTCTGCTAATCCTGTTA
CCAGTGGCTGCTGCCAGTGGCGATAAGTCGTGTCTTACCGGGTTGGACTCAAGACGATAGTTACCGGATA
AGGCGCAGCGGTCGGGCTGAACGGGGGGTTCGTGCACACAGCCCAGCTTGGAGCGAACGACCTACACCGA
ACTGAGATACCTACAGCGTGAGCTATGAGAAAGCGCCACGCTTCCCGAAGGGAGAAAGGCGGACAGGTAT
CCGGTAAGCGGCAGGGTCGGAACAGGAGAGCGCACGAGGGAGCTTCCAGGGGGAAACGCCTGGTATCTTT
ATAGTCCTGTCGGGTTTCGCCACCTCTGACTTGAGCGTCGATTTTTGTGATGCTCGTCAGGGGGGCGGAG
CCTATGGAAAAACGCCAGCAACGCGGCCTTTTTACGGTTCCTGGCCTTTTGCTGGCCTTTTGCTCACATG
TTCTTTCCTGCGTTATCCCCTGATTCTGTGGATAACCGTATTACCGCCTTTGAGTGAGCTGATACCGCTC
GCCGCAGCCGAACGACCGAGCGCAGCGAGTCAGTGAGCGAGGAAGCGGAAGAGCGCCCAATACGCAAACC
GCCTCTCCCCGCGCGTTGGCCGATTCATTAATGCAGCTGGCACGACAGGTTTCCCGACTGGAAAGCGGGC
AGTGAGCGCAACGCAATTAATACGCGTACCGCTAGCCAGGAAGAGTTTGTAGAAACGCAAAAAGGCCATC
CGTCAGGATGGCCTTCTGCTTAGTTTGATGCCTGGCAGTTTATGGCG
