>Addgene plasmid #23890 | pDONR223-LCK | depositor partial sequence | sequence record 11019 | Author sequence
ATGGGCTGTGGCTGCAGCTCACACCCGGAAGATGACTGGATGGAAAACATCGATGTGTGTGAGAACTGCC
ATTATCCCATAGTCCCACTGGATGGCAAGGGCACGCTGCTCATCCGAAATGGCTCTGAGGTGCGGGACCC
ACTGGTTACCTACGAAGGCTCCAATCCGCCGGCTTCCCCACTGCAAGACAACCTGGTTATCGCTCTGCAC
AGCTATGAGCCCTCTCACGACGGAGATCTGGGCTTTGAGAAGGGGGAACAGCTCCGCATCCTGGAGCAGA
GCGGCGAGTGGTGGAAGGCGCAGTCCCTGACCACGGGCCAGGAAGGCTTCATCCCCTTCAATTTTGTGGC
CAAAGCGAACAGCCTGGAGCCCGAACCCTGGTTCTTCAAGAACCTGAGCCGCAAGGACGCGGAGCGGCAG
CTCCTGGCGCCCGGGAACACTCACGGCTCCTTCCTCATCCGGGAGAGCGAGAGCACCGCGGGATCGTTTT
CACTGTCGGTCCGGGACTTCGACCAGAACCAGGGAGAGGTGGTGAAACATTACAAGATCCGTAATCTGGA
CAACGGTGGCTTCTACATCTCCCCTCGAATCACTTTTCCCGGCCTGCATGAACTGGTCCGCCATTACACC
AATGCTTCAGATGGGCTGTGCACACGGTTGAGCCGCCCCTGCCAGACCCAGAAGCCCCAGAAGCCGTGGT
GGGAGGACGAGTGGGAGGTTCCCAGGGAGACGCTGAAGCTGGTGGAGCGGCTGGGGGCTGGACAGTTCGG
GGAGGTGTGGATGGGGTACTACAACGGGCACACGAAGGTGGCGGTGAAGAGCCTGAAGCAGGGCAGCATG
TCCCCGGACGCCTTCCTGGCCGAGGCCAACCTCATGAAGCAGCTGCAACACCAGCGGCTGGTTCGGCTCT
ACGCTGTGGTCACCCAGGAGCCCATCTACATCATCACTGAATACATGGAGAATGGGAGTCTAGTGGATTT
TCTCAAGACCCCTTCAGGCATCAAGTTGACCATCAACAAACTCCTGGACATGGCAGCCCAAATTGCAGAA
GGCATGGCATTCATTGAAGAGCGGAATTATATTCATCGTGACCTTCGGGCTGCCAACATTCTGGTGTCTG
ACACCCTGAGCTGCAAGATTGCAGACTTTGGCCTAGCACGCCTCATTGAGGACAACGAGTACACAGCCAG
GGAGGGGGCCAAGTTTCCCATTAAGTGGACAGCGCCAGAAGCCATTAACTACGGGACATTCACCATCAAG
TCAGATGTGTGGTCTTTTGGGATCCTGCTGACGGAAATTGTCACCCACGGCCGCATCCCTTACCCAGGGA
TGACCAACCCGGAGGTGATTCAGAACCTGGAGCGAGGCTACCGCATGGTGCGCCCTGACAACTGTCCAGA
GGAGCTGTACCAACTCATGAGGCTGTGCTGGAAGGAGCGCCCAGAGGACCGGCCCACCTTTGACTACCTG
CGCAGTGTGCTGGAGGACTTCTTCACGGCCACAGAGGGCCAGTACCAGCCTCAGCCT
