>Addgene plasmid #23890 | pDONR223-LCK | addgene partial sequence | sequence record 29713 | 23890 with M13pUC-fwd
GCTCGGGCCCAATAATGATTTTATTTTGACTGATAGTGACCTGTTCGTTGCAACAAATTGATGAGCAATG
CTTTTTTATAATGCCAACTTTGTACAAAAAAGTTGGCACCATGGGCTGTGGCTGCAGCTCACACCCGGAA
GATGACTGGATGGAAAACATCGATGTGTGTGAGAACTGCCATTATCCCATAGTCCCACTGGATGGCAAGG
GCACGCTGCTCATCCGAAATGGCTCTGAGGTGCGGGACCCACTGATTACCTACGAAGGCTCCAATCCGCC
GGCTTCCCCACTGCAAGACAACCTGGTTATCGCTCTGCACAGCTATGAGCCCTCTCACGACGGAGATCTG
GGCTTTGAGAAGGGGGAACAGCTCCGCATCCTGGAGCAGAGCGGCGAGTGGTGGAAGGCGCAGTCCCTGA
CCACGGGCCAGGAAGGCTTCATCCCCTTCAATTTTGTGGCCAAAGCGAACAGCCTGGAGCCCGAACCCTG
GTTCTTCAAGAACCTGAGCCGCAAGGACGCGGAGCGGCAGCTCCTGGCGCCCGGGAACACTCACGGCTCC
TTCCTCATCCGGGAGAGCGAGAGCACCGCGGGATCGTTTTCACTGTCGGTCCGGGACTTCGACCAGAACC
AGGGAGAGGTGGTGAAACATTACAAGATCCGTAATCTGGACAACGGTGGCTTCTA
